Addgene plasmid #14667: pQE9-His-p97(QQ)
Depositing lab: Graham Warren. Depositing organization: Yale University. Publication: The AAA ATPase Cdc48/p97 and its partners transport proteins from the ER into the cytosol. Ye Y, Meyer HH, Rapoport TA. Nature. 2001 Dec 6. 414(6864):652-6. 10.1038/414652a PubMed 11740563.
Backbone
  Vector backbone: pQE9
  Backbone manufacturer: Qiagen
  Backbone size w/o insert (bp): 3300
  Vector type: Bacterial Expression
Growth in bacteria
  Bacterial resistance: Ampicillin, 100 μg/mL
  Growth temperature: 37°C
  Growth strain: XL1 Blue
  Growth instructions: Needs strain with lacIq
  Copy number: Low Copy
Gene/Insert
  Gene/Insert name: p97 (alt names: VCP; valosin-containing protein)
  Species: M. musculus (mouse)
  Insert size (bp): 2415
  Mutation: E305/578Q
  GenBank ID: NM_009503
  Entrez Gene: Vcp (a.k.a. 3110001E05, CDC48, p97, p97/VCP)
  Tag / fusion protein: RGS6xHis (N terminal on backbone)
  Cloning method: Restriction Enzyme; 5′ cloning site BamHI (not destroyed); 3′ cloning site HindIII (not destroyed)
  Sequencing primers: 5′ n/a
Terms and licenses: Academic/Nonprofit Terms; Industry Terms: Not Available to Industry
How to cite: pQE9-His-p97(QQ) was a gift from Graham Warren (Addgene plasmid # 14667 ; http://n2t.net/addgene:14667 ; RRID:Addgene_14667)
