[The description below was written by a language model from this plasmid's Addgene catalogue record.]
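Description:
pQE9-His-p97(QQ) is a bacterial expression plasmid built on the commercial pQE9 backbone (about 3.3 kb without insert). It is selected with ampicillin and is recorded as low copy. The record notes that it needs a host strain carrying lacIq. This fits the lac-operator-controlled design of the pQE vector family, where extra Lac repressor from the host keeps expression off until induction. The record itself does not name the promoter or the origin of replication, and no feature table is provided.

The insert is a 2.4 kb mouse Vcp coding sequence encoding p97, also known as valosin-containing protein or Cdc48. It was cloned between BamHI and HindIII sites, both of which remain intact. The backbone supplies an N-terminal RGS-6xHis tag in frame, which allows purification by immobilised metal affinity chromatography and detection with anti-tag antibodies. The "QQ" in the name refers to the double substitution E305Q and E578Q. p97 is a AAA ATPase with two ATPase domains, D1 and D2, and these glutamates lie in the Walker B motifs of those domains. Replacing them with glutamine is a standard way to impair ATP hydrolysis while largely preserving nucleotide binding.

The plasmid is therefore suited to producing recombinant, His-tagged, hydrolysis-defective p97 in E. coli. Such a protein can serve as a catalytically inactive or dominant-negative control in biochemical assays. The associated publication concerns the role of Cdc48/p97 and its cofactors in moving proteins from the endoplasmic reticulum into the cytosol, which suggests use in in vitro studies of retrotranslocation alongside the wild-type protein.
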