>Addgene plasmid #14667 | pQE9-His-p97(QQ) | addgene partial sequence | sequence record 21167 | 14667 with pQE-promoter
GCGTATCACGAGGCCCTTTCGTCTTCACCTCGAGAAATCATAAAAAATTTATTTGCTTTGTGAGCGGATA
ACAATTATAATAGATTCAATTGTGAGCGGATAACAATTTCACACAGAATTCATTAAAGAGGAGAAATTAA
CTATGAGAGGATCGCATCACCATCACCATCACGGATCCGCCTCTGGAGCCGATTCAAAAGGTGATGATTT
ATCAACAGCCATTCTCAAACAGAAGAACCGACCCAATCGGTTAATTGTTGATGAAGCCATCAATGAAGAT
AACAGCGTGGTGTCCTTGTCCCAGCCCAAGATGGATGAACTGCAGTTGTTCCGAGGTGACACGGTGTTGC
TAAAAGGAAAGAAAAGACGGGAAGCTGTATGCATTGTTCTTTCTGATGACACGTGTTCTGATGAGAAGAT
TCGAATGAATAGAGTTGTTCGGAATAACCTCCGAGTTCGCCTAGGAGATGTCATCAGCATCCAGCCATGC
CCTGATGTAAAGTATGGCAAACGTATCCACGTTCTACCCATCGATGACACAGTGGAAGGCATCACTGGCA
ATCTCTTTGAGGTATACCTTAAGCCGTACTTCCTGGAAGCTTATCGGCCCATCCGTAAAGGAGATATTTT
TCTTGTCCGGGGTGGGATGCGTGCTGTGGAGTTCAAAGTTGTAGAGACAGATCCCAGCCCTTACTGTATT
GTTGCTCCAGACACAGTGATCCACTGTGAGGGGGAGCCAATCAAACGAGAGGATGA
